>Addgene plasmid #246046 | CMV_AcrIIA5_cpGR2(GGS5)-N77 | addgene full sequence | sequence record 495336 | Addgene NGS Result
ATTTAAGCTACAACAAGGCAAGGCTTGACCGACAATTGCATGAAGAATCTGCTTAGGGTTAGGCGTTTTG
CGCTGCTTCGCGATGTACGGGCCAGATATACGCGTTGACATTGATTATTGACTAGTTATTAATAGTAATC
AATTACGGGGTCATTAGTTCATAGCCCATATATGGAGTTCCGCGTTACATAACTTACGGTAAATGGCCCG
CCTGGCTGACCGCCCAACGACCCCCGCCCATTGACGTCAATAATGACGTATGTTCCCATAGTAACGCCAA
TAGGGACTTTCCATTGACGTCAATGGGTGGAGTATTTACGGTAAACTGCCCACTTGGCAGTACATCAAGT
GTATCATATGCCAAGTACGCCCCCTATTGACGTCAATGACGGTAAATGGCCCGCCTGGCATTATGCCCAG
TACATGACCTTATGGGACTTTCCTACTTGGCAGTACATCTACGTATTAGTCATCGCTATTACCATGGTGA
TGCGGTTTTGGCAGTACATCAATGGGCGTGGATAGCGGTTTGACTCACGGGGATTTCCAAGTCTCCACCC
CATTGACGTCAATGGGAGTTTGTTTTGGCACCAAAATCAACGGGACTTTCCAAAATGTCGTAACAACTCC
GCCCCATTGACGCAAATGGGCGGTAGGCGTGTACGGTGGGAGGTCTATATAAGCAGAGCTCTCTGGCTAA
CTAGAGAACCCACTGCTTACTGGCTTATCGAAATTAATACGACTCACTATAGGGAGACCCAAGCTGGCTA
GCATGGCATACGGTAAAAGCCGATATAACTCTTACCGGAAACGAAATTTTAGTATCAGTGACAACCAGAG
AAGAGAATACGCCAAAAAAATGAAGGAATTGGAGCAAGCGTTTGAGAATTTGGACGGGTGGTACCTCTCA
TCCATGAAGGATAGCGCCTACAAAGACTTCGGAAAGTACGAGATAAGACTGTCAAACCACAGTGCAGACA
ATAGGTATCACGACCTTGAAGGTCCGGGGAACAGCAGCCAGAACTGGCAGAGGTTCTACCAGCTGACCAA
GCTGCTGGACAGCATGCACGAGATGGTGGGCGGCCTGCTCCAGTTCTGCTTCTACACCTTCGTGAACAAG
AGCCTGAGCGTGGAGTTCCCCGAGATGCTGGCCGAGATCATCAGCAACCAGCTGCCTAAGTTTAATGCCG
GCAGCGTGAAGCCCCTGCTGTTCCACCAGAAGGGGGGCGGAAGCGGCGGATCCGGCGGATCTGGCGGATC
GGGCGGGAGTGGACTGATCAGCCTGCTGGAGGTGATCGAGCCCGAGGTGCTGTACAGCGGCTACGACAGC
ACCCTGCCCGACACCAGCACCAGGCTGATGAGCACCCTGAACAGGCTGGGCGGCAGGCAGGTGGTGAGCG
CCGTGAAGTGGGCCAAGGCCCTGCCCGGCTTCAGGAACCTGCACCTGGACGACCAGATGACCCTGCTGCA
GTACAGCTGGATGAGCCTGATGGCCTTCAGCCTGGGCTGGAGGAGCTACAAGCAGAGCAACGGCAACATG
CTGTGCTTCGCCCCCGACCTGGTGATCAACGAGGAGAGGATGCAGCTGCCCTACATGTACGACCAGTGCC
AGCAGATGCTGAAGATCAGCAGCGAGTTCGTGAGGCTGCAGGTGAGCTACGACGAGTACCTGTGCATGAA
GGTGCTGCTGCTGCTGAGCACCGTGCCCAAGGACGGCCTGAAGAGCCAGGCCGTGTTCGACGAGATCAGG
ATGACCTACATCAAGGAGCTGGGCAAGGCCATCGTGAAGAGGGAGGGCGGTCCGGGGAATGGTCGCCTTA
TCGTTAATGTAAAGGCTTCAAAACTTAATTTCGTTGATATTATAGAGAACAAGCTGGGCAAAATTATTGA
GAAGATCGATACGCTTGATTTGGATAAGTACAGATTCATTAACGCTACTAAACTGGAAAGGGATATAAAA
TGTTACTATAAGGGGTATAAAACAAAAAAGGATGTTATCTGACTCGAGCGGCCGCCACTGTGCTGGATAT
CTGCAGAATTCCACCACACTGGACTAGTGGATCCGAGCTCGGTACCAAGCTTAAGTTTAAACCGCTGATC
AGCCTCGACTGTGCCTTCTAGTTGCCAGCCATCTGTTGTTTGCCCCTCCCCCGTGCCTTCCTTGACCCTG
GAAGGTGCCACTCCCACTGTCCTTTCCTAATAAAATGAGGAAATTGCATCGCATTGTCTGAGTAGGTGTC
ATTCTATTCTGGGGGGTGGGGTGGGGCAGGACAGCAAGGGGGAGGATTGGGAAGACAATAGCAGGCATGC
TGGGGATGCGGTGGGCTCTATGGCTTCTGAGGCGGAAAGAACCAGCTGGGGCTCTAGGGGGTATCCCC
[124 nt withheld, positions 2379-2502]
C
[91 nt withheld, positions 2504-2594]
A
[49 nt withheld, positions 2596-2644]
CCTTTGACGTTGGAGTCCACGTTCTTT
[37 nt withheld, positions 2672-2708]
ACCCTATCTCGGTCTATTCTTTTGATTTATAAGGGATTTTGCCGATTTCGGCCTATTGGTTAAAAAATGA
GCTGATTTAACAAAAATTTAACGCGAATTAATTCTGTGGAATGTGTGTCAGTTAGGGTGTGGAAAGTCCC
CAGGCTCCCCAGCAGGCAGAAGTATGCAAAGCATGCATCTCAATTAGTCAGCAACCAGGTGTGGAAAGTC
CCCAGGCTCCCCAGCAGGCAGAAGTATGCAAAGCATGCATCTCAATTAGTCAGCAACCATAGTCCCGCCC
CTAACTCCGCCCATCCCGCCCCTAACTCCGCCCAGTTCCGCCCATTCTCCGCCCCATGGCTGACTAATTT
TTTTTATTTATGCAGAGGCCGAGGCCGCCTCTGCCTCTGAGCTATTCCAGAAGTAGTGAGGAGGCTTTTT
TGGAGGCCTAGGCTTTTGCAAAAAGCTCCCGGGAGCTTGTATATCCATTTTCGGATCTGATCAAGAGACA
GGATGAGGATCGTTTCGCATGATTGAACAAGATGGATTGCACGCAGGTTCTCCGGCCGCTTGGGTGGAGA
GGCTATTCGGCTATGACTGGGCACAACAGACAATCGGCTGCTCTGATGCCGCCGTGTTCCGGCTGTCAGC
GCAGGGGCGCCCGGTTCTTTTTGTCAAGACCGACCTGTCCGGTGCCCTGAATGAACTGCAGGACGAGGCA
GCGCGGCTATCGTGACTGGCCACGACGGGCGTTCCTTGCGCAGCTGTGCTCGACGTTGTCACTGAAGCGG
GAAGGGACTGGCTGCTATTGGGCGAAGTGCCGGGGCAGGATCTCCTGTCATCTCACCTTGCTCCTGCCGA
GAAAGTATCCATCATGGCTGATGCAATGCGGCGGCTGCATACGCTTGATCCGGCTACCTGCCCATTCGAC
CACCAAGCGAAACATCGCATCGAGCGAGCACGTACTCGGATGGAAGCCGGTCTTGTCGATCAGGATGATC
TGGACGAAGAGCATCAGGGGCTCGCGCCAGCCGAACTGTTCGCCAGGCTCAAGGCGCGCATGCCCGACGG
CGAGGATCTCGTCGTGACCCATGGCGATGCCTGCTTGCCGAATATCATGGTGGAAAATGGCCGCTTTTCT
GGATTCATCGACTGTGGCCGGCTGGGTGTGGCGGACCGCTATCAGGACATAGCGTTGGCTACCCGTGATA
TTGCTGAAGAGCTTGGCGGCGAATGGGCTGACCGCTTCCTCGTGCTTTACGGTATCGCCGCTCCCGATTC
GCAGCGCATCGCCTTCTATCGCCTTCTTGACGAGTTCTTCTGAGCGGGACTCTGGGGTTCGAAATGACCG
ACCAAGCGACGCCCAACCTGCCATCACGAGATTTCGATTCCACCGCCGCCTTCTATGAAAGGTTGGGCTT
CGGAATCGTTTTCCGGGACGCCGGCTGGATGATCCTCCAGCGCGGGGATCTCATGCTGGAGTTCTTCGCC
CACCCCAACTTGTTTATTGCAGCTTATAATGGTTACAAATAAAGCAATAGCATCACAAATTTCACAAATA
AAGCATTTTTTTCACTGCATTCTAGTTGTGGTTTGTCCAAACTCATCAATGTATCTTATCATGTCTGTAT
ACCGTCGACCTCTAGCTAGAGCTTGGCGTAATCATGGTCATAGCTGTTTCCTGTGTGAAATTGTTATCCG
CTCACAATTCCACACAACATGCGAGCCGGAAGCATAAAGTGTAAAGCCTGGGGTGCCTAATGAGTGAGCT
AACTCACATTAATTGCGTTGCGCTCACTGCCCGCTTTCCAGTCGGGAAACCTGTCGTGCCAGCTGCATTA
ATGAATCGGCCAACGCGCGGGGAGAGGCGGTTTGCGTATTGGGCGCTCTTCCGCTTCCTCGCTCACTGAC
TCGCTGCGCTCGGTCGTTCGGCTGCGGCGAGCGGTATCAGCTCACTCAAAGGCGGTAATACGGTTATCCA
CAGAATCAGGGGATAACGCAGGAAAGAACATGTGAGCAAAAGGCCAGCAAAAGGCCAGGAACCGTAAAAA
GGCCGCGTTGCTGGCGTTTTTCCATAGGCTCCGCCCCCCTGACGAGCATCACAAAAATCGACGCTCAAGT
CAGAGGTGGCGAAACCCGACAGGACTATAAAGATACCAGGCGTTTCCCCCTGGAAGCTCCCTCGTGCGCT
CTCCTGTTCCGACCCTGCCGCTTACCGGATACCTGTCCGCCTTTCTCCCTTCGGGAAGCGTGGCGCTTTC
TCATAGCTCACGCTGTAGGTATCTCAGTTCGGTGTAGGTCGTTCGCTCCAAGCTGGGCTGTGTGCACGAA
CCCCCCGTTCAGCCCGACCGCTGCGCCTTATCCGGTAACTATCGTCTTGAGTCCAACCCGGTAAGACACG
ACTTATCGCCACTGGCAGCAGCCACTGGTAACAGGATTAGCAGAGCGAGGTATGTAGGCGGTGCTACAGA
GTTCTTGAAGTGGTGGCCTAACTACGGCTACACTAGAAGAACAGTATTTGGTATCTGCGCTCTGCTGAAG
CCAGTTACCTTCGGAAAAAGAGTTGGTAGCTCTTGATCCGGCAAACAAACCACCGCTGGTAGCGGTGGTT
TTTTTGTTTGCAAGCAGCAGATTACGCGCAGAAAAAAAGGATCTCAAGAAGATCCTTTGATCTTTTCTAC
GGGGTCTGACGCTCAGTGGAACGAAAACTCACGTTAAGGGATTTTGGTCATGAGATTATCAAAAAGGATC
TTCACCTAGATCCTTTTAAATTAAAAATGAAGTTTTAAATCAATCTAAAGTATATATGAGTAAACTTGGT
CTGACAGTTACCAATGCTTAATCAGTGAGGCACCTATCTCAGCGATCTGTCTATTTCGTTCATCCATAGT
TGCCTGACTCCCCGTCGTGTAGATAACTACGATACGGGAGGGCTTACCATCTGGCCCCAGTGCTGCAATG
ATACCGCGAGACCCACGCTCACCGGCTCCAGATTTATCAGCAATAAACCAGCCAGCCGGAAGGGCCGAGC
GCAGAAGTGGTCCTGCAACTTTATCCGCCTCCATCCAGTCTATTAATTGTTGCCGGGAAGCTAGAGTAAG
TAGTTCGCCAGTTAATAGTTTGCGCAACGTTGTTGCCATTGCTACAGGCATCGTGGTGTCACGCTCGTCG
TTTGGTATGGCTTCATTCAGCTCCGGTTCCCAACGATCAAGGCGAGTTACATGATCCCCCATGTTGTGCA
AAAAAGCGGTTAGCTCCTTCGGTCCTCCGATCGTTGTCAGAAGTAAGTTGGCCGCAGTGTTATCACTCAT
GGTTATGGCAGCACTGCATAATTCTCTTACTGTCATGCCATCCGTAAGATGCTTTTCTGTGACTGGTGAG
TACTCAACCAAGTCATTCTGAGAATAGTGTATGCGGCGACCGAGTTGCTCTTGCCCGGCGTCAATACGGG
ATAATACCGCGCCACATAGCAGAACTTTAAAAGTGCTCATCATTGGAAAACGTTCTTCGGGGCGAAAACT
CTCAAGGATCTTACCGCTGTTGAGATCCAGTTCGATGTAACCCACTCGTGCACCCAACTGATCTTCAGCA
TCTTTTACTTTCACCAGCGTTTCTGGGTGAGCAAAAACAGGAAGGCAAAATGCCGCAAAAAAGGGAATAA
GGGCGACACGGAAATGTTGAATACTCATACTCTTCCTTTTTCAATATTATTGAAGCATTTATCAGGGTTA
TTGTCTCATGAGCGGATACATATTTGAATGTATTTAGAAAAATAAACAAATAGGGGTTCCGCGCACATTT
CCCCGAAAAGTGCCACCTGACGTCGACGGATCGGGAGATCTCCCGATCCCCTATGGTGCACTCTCAGTAC
AATCTGCTCTGATGCCGCATAGTTAAGCCAGTATCTGCTCCCTGCTTGTGTGTTGGAGGTCGCTGAGTAG
TGCGCGAGCAAA
Features (pLannotate 1.2.2; 21 found; start..end, strand, type, name):
    107..486     +  enhancer       CMV enhancer: human cytomegalovirus immediate early enhancer
    487..690     +  promoter       CMV promoter: human cytomegalovirus (CMV) immediate early promoter
    686..719     +  LTR            5' LTR (truncated) (fragment): truncated 5' long terminal repeat (LTR) from HIV-1
    735..753     +  promoter       T7 promoter: promoter for bacteriophage T7 RNA polymerase
   1004..1222    +  CDS            NR3C2 (fragment): MCR_SHEEP - Also known as MLR. Experimental evidence at transcript level: Swiss-Prot protein existence level 2. Receptor for both mineralocorticoids (MC) such as aldosterone and glucocorticoids (GC) such as corticosterone or cortisol. Binds to mineralocorticoid response elements (MRE) and transactivates target genes. The effect of MC is to increase ion and water transport and thus raise extracellular fluid volume and blood pressure and lower potassium levels (By similarity). From Ovis aries (Sheep).
   1274..1795    +  CDS            nr3c1 (fragment): GCR_ONCMY - Also known as grl. Experimental evidence at protein level: Swiss-Prot protein existence level 1. Receptor for glucocorticoids (GC) (PubMed:7649084, PubMed:8766708). Has a dual mode of action: as a transcription factor that binds to glucocorticoid response elements (GRE), both for nuclear and mitochondrial DNA, and as a modulator of other transcription factors (By similarity). Affects inflammatory responses, cellular proliferation and differentiation in target tissues (By similarity). Involved in chromatin remodeling (By similarity). Plays a role in rapid mRNA degradation by binding
   2109..2333    +  polyA_signal   bGH poly(A) signal: bovine growth hormone polyadenylation signal
   2337..2358    +  promoter       SV40 promoter (fragment): SV40 enhancer and early promoter
   2379..2807    +  rep_origin     f1 ori (sequence partly withheld): f1 bacteriophage origin of replication; arrow indicates direction of (+) strand synthesis
   2821..3150    +  promoter       SV40 promoter: SV40 enhancer and early promoter
   3217..4011    +  CDS            NeoR/KanR: aminoglycoside phosphotransferase from Tn5; aph(3')-II (or nptII); confers resistance to neomycin, kanamycin, and G418 (Geneticin®)
   4032..4190    +  CDS            ble (fragment): BLE_KLEPN - Experimental evidence at protein level: Swiss-Prot protein existence level 1. Binding protein with a strong affinity to the bleomycin family of antibiotics. Binds to CL990; an antimitotic-antibiotic compound. From Klebsiella pneumoniae.
   4185..4306    +  polyA_signal   SV40 poly(A) signal: SV40 polyadenylation signal
   4379..4395    -  protein_bind   lac operator: The lac repressor binds to the lac operator to inhibit transcription in E. coli. This inhibition can be relieved by adding lactose or isopropyl-β-D-thiogalactopyranoside (IPTG). lac repressor encoded by lacI
   4403..4433    -  promoter       lac promoter: promoter for the E. coli lac operon
   4448..4469    -  protein_bind   CAP binding site: CAP binding activates transcription in the presence of cAMP. E. coli catabolite activator protein
   4482..4574    -  CDS            lacI (fragment): lac repressor; lacI; The lac repressor binds to the lac operator to inhibit transcription in E. coli. This inhibition can be relieved by adding lactose or isopropyl-β-D-thiogalactopyranoside (IPTG).
   4757..5345    -  rep_origin     ori: high-copy-number ColE1/pMB1/pBR322/pUC origin of replication
   5516..6376    -  CDS            AmpR: β-lactamase; bla; confers resistance to ampicillin, carbenicillin, and related antibiotics
   6377..6481    -  promoter       AmpR promoter: bla
   6540..6592    -  misc_feature   bom (fragment): basis of mobility region from pBR322
