[The description below was written by a language model from this plasmid's Addgene catalogue record and pLannotate feature annotations shown in this document.]
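Description:
CMV_AcrIIA5_cpGR2(GGS5)-N77 is a 6.6 kb mammalian expression plasmid built on the pcDNA3.1 backbone by Golden Gate cloning. It is propagated in E. coli from a high-copy ColE1/pUC-type origin with ampicillin selection through the β-lactamase gene. An f1 origin is also present. The backbone additionally carries an SV40 promoter-driven NeoR/KanR cassette with an SV40 polyadenylation signal, which could support G418 selection in mammalian cells. Several short annotated fragments (a truncated HIV-1 LTR piece, ble, lacI, bom and the lac promoter/operator region) appear to be backbone remnants or sequence-similarity hits rather than functional payload.

The payload is a synthetic open reading frame placed between the CMV immediate-early enhancer/promoter (with a downstream T7 promoter) and the bGH polyadenylation signal. It encodes the anti-CRISPR protein AcrIIA5 with a cpGR2 domain inserted just before residue N77. From the name, cpGR2 is presumably a circularly permuted glucocorticoid receptor ligand-binding module, and "GGS5" suggests a glycine-serine linker, although the record does not spell out either point. The automated annotation does not label AcrIIA5 itself. It does detect two adjacent fragments with homology to steroid receptors (mineralocorticoid- and glucocorticoid-receptor-like hits), a split pattern consistent with a rearranged receptor domain; the species attached to these hits reflect database matches, not the stated origin of the insert.

The hybrid protein is intended for chemogenetic control of SauCas9 in mammalian cells, making inhibition of the nuclease by the anti-CRISPR responsive to a small-molecule ligand. The record does not specify the ligand or the direction of switching.
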