Addgene plasmid #246046: CMV_AcrIIA5_cpGR2(GGS5)-N77
Purpose: Expression of AcrIIA5-cpGR2 hybrid in mammalian cells; insertion before N77; enables chemogenetic control of SauCas9
Depositing lab: Dominik Niopek. Depositing organization: Universitaet Heidelberg. Publication: A versatile anti-CRISPR platform for opto- and chemogenetic control of CRISPR-Cas9 and Cas12 across a wide range of orthologs. Brenker L, Aschenbrenner S, Bubeck F, Staykov K, Gebhardt C, Wolf B, Jendrusch M, Kroll AS, Becker J, Ambiel I, Fackler OT, Grimm D, Mathony J, Niopek D. Nucleic Acids Res. 2025 Jul 19;53(14):gkaf752. doi: 10.1093/nar/gkaf752. PubMed 40794863.
Backbone
  Vector backbone: pcDNA3.1
  Vector type: Mammalian Expression, CRISPR, Synthetic Biology
Growth in bacteria
  Bacterial resistance: Ampicillin, 100 μg/mL
  Growth temperature: 37°C
  Growth strain: DH5alpha
  Copy number: High Copy
Gene/Insert
  Gene/Insert name: AcrIIA5_cpGR2-N77
  Species: Synthetic
  Cloning method: Golden Gate
Terms and licenses: Academic/Nonprofit Terms; Industry Terms: Not Available to Industry
How to cite: CMV_AcrIIA5_cpGR2(GGS5)-N77 was a gift from Dominik Niopek (Addgene plasmid # 246046 ; http://n2t.net/addgene:246046 ; RRID:Addgene_246046)
